>Addgene plasmid #140239 | Lenti-eCas9-sgMIB1 | addgene full sequence | sequence record 297967 | Addgene NGS Result
GACATTGATTATTGACTAGTTATTAATAGTAATCAATTACGGGGTCATTAGTTCATAGCCCATATATGGA
GTTCCGCGTTACATAACTTACGGTAAATGGCCCGCCTGGCTGACCGCCCAACGACCCCCGCCCATTGACG
TCAATAATGACGTATGTTCCCATAGTAACGCCAATAGGGACTTTCCATTGACGTCAATGGGTGGAGTATT
TACGGTAAACTGCCCACTTGGCAGTACATCAAGTGTATCATATGCCAAGTACGCCCCCTATTGACGTCAA
TGACGGTAAATGGCCCGCCTGGCATTATGCCCAGTACATGACCTTATGGGACTTTCCTACTTGGCAGTAC
ATCTACGTATTAGTCATCGCTATTACCATGGTGATGCGGTTTTGGCAGTACATCAATGGGCGTGGATAGC
GGTTTGACTCACGGGGATTTCCAAGTCTCCACCCCATTGACGTCAATGGGAGTTTGTTTTGGCACCAAAA
TCAACGGGACTTTCCAAAATGTCGTAACAACTCCGCCCCATTGACGCAAATGGGCGGTAGGCGTGTACGG
TGGGAGGTCTATATAAGCAGCGCGTTTTGCCTGTACTGGGTCTCTCTGGTTAGACCAGATCTGAGCCTGG
GAGCTCTCTGGCTAACTAGGGAACCCACTGCTTAAGCCTCAATAAAGCTTGCCTTGAGTGCTTCAAGTAG
TGTGTGCCCGTCTGTTGTGTGACTCTGGTAACTAGAGATCCCTCAGACCCTTTTAGTCAGTGTGGAAAAT
CTCTAGCAGTGGCGCCCGAACAGGGACTTGAAAGCGAAAGGGAAACCAGAGGAGCTCTCTCGACGCAGGA
CTCGGCTTGCTGAAGCGCGCACGGCAAGAGGCGAGGGGCGGCGACTGGTGAGTACGCCAAAAATTTTGAC
TAGCGGAGGCTAGAAGGAGAGAGATGGGTGCGAGAGCGTCAGTATTAAGCGGGGGAGAATTAGATCGCGA
TGGGAAAAAATTCGGTTAAGGCCAGGGGGAAAGAAAAAATATAAATTAAAACATATAGTATGGGCAAGCA
GGGAGCTAGAACGATTCGCAGTTAATCCTGGCCTGTTAGAAACATCAGAAGGCTGTAGACAAATACTGGG
ACAGCTACAACCATCCCTTCAGACAGGATCAGAAGAACTTAGATCATTATATAATACAGTAGCAACCCTC
TATTGTGTGCATCAAAGGATAGAGATAAAAGACACCAAGGAAGCTTTAGACAAGATAGAGGAAGAGCAAA
ACAAAAGTAAGACCACCGCACAGCAAGCGGCCGCTGATCTTCAGACCTGGAGGAGGAGATATGAGGGACA
ATTGGAGAAGTGAATTATATAAATATAAAGTAGTAAAAATTGAACCATTAGGAGTAGCACCCACCAAGGC
AAAGAGAAGAGTGGTGCAGAGAGAAAAAAGAGCAGTGGGAATAGGAGCTTTGTTCCTTGGGTTCTTGGGA
GCAGCAGGAAGCACTATGGGCGCAGCGTCAATGACGCTGACGGTACAGGCCAGACAATTATTGTCTGGTA
TAGTGCAGCAGCAGAACAATTTGCTGAGGGCTATTGAGGCGCAACAGCATCTGTTGCAACTCACAGTCTG
GGGCATCAAGCAGCTCCAGGCAAGAATCCTGGCTGTGGAAAGATACCTAAAGGATCAACAGCTCCTGGGG
ATTTGGGGTTGCTCTGGAAAACTCATTTGCACCACTGCTGTGCCTTGGAATGCTAGTTGGAGTAATAAAT
CTCTGGAACAGATTTGGAATCACACGACCTGGATGGAGTGGGACAGAGAAATTAACAATTACACAAGCTT
AATACACTCCTTAATTGAAGAATCGCAAAACCAGCAAGAAAAGAATGAACAAGAATTATTGGAATTAGAT
AAATGGGCAAGTTTGTGGAATTGGTTTAACATAACAAATTGGCTGTGGTATATAAAATTATTCATAATGA
TAGTAGGAGGCTTGGTAGGTTTAAGAATAGTTTTTGCTGTACTTTCTATAGTGAATAGAGTTAGGCAGGG
ATATTCACCATTATCGTTTCAGACCCACCTCCCAACCCCGAGGGGACCCGACAGGCCCGAAGGAATAGAA
GAAGAAGGTGGAGAGAGAGACAGAGACAGATCCATTCGATTAGTGAACGGATCGGCACTGCGTGCGCCAA
TTCTGCAGACAAATGGCAGTATTCATCCACAATTTTAAAAGAAAAGGGGGGATTGGGGGGTACAGTGCAG
GGGAAAGAATAGTAGACATAATAGCAACAGACATACAAACTAAAGAATTACAAAAACAAATTACAAAAAT
TCAAAATTTTCGGGTTTATTACAGGGACAGCAGAGATCCAGTTTGGTTAATTAAGGTACCGAGGGCCTAT
TTCCCATGATTCCTTCATATTTGCATATACGATACAAGGCTGTTAGAGAGATAATTAGAATTAATTTGAC
TGTAAACACAAAGATATTAGTACAAAATACGTGACGTAGAAAGTAATAATTTCTTGGGTAGTTTGCAGTT
TTAAAATTATGTTTTAAAATGGACTATCATATGCTTACCGTAACTTGAAAGTATTTCGATTTCTTGGCTT
TATATATCTTGTGGAAAGGACGAAACACCGTTGGCGCTCGGGTAGTGCGGTTTTAGAGCTAGAAATAGCA
AGTTAAAATAAGGCTAGTCCGTTATCAACTTGAAAAAGTGGCACCGAGTCGGTGCTTTTTTGAATTCGCT
AGCTAGGTCTTGAAAGGAGTGGGAATTGGCTCCGGTGCCCGTCAGTGGGCAGAGCGCACATCGCCCACAG
TCCCCGAGAAGTTGGGGGGAGGGGTCGGCAATTGATCCGGTGCCTAGAGAAGGTGGCGCGGGGTAAACTG
GGAAAGTGATGTCGTGTACTGGCTCCGCCTTTTTCCCGAGGGTGGGGGAGAACCGTATATAAGTGCAGTA
GTCGCCGTGAACGTTCTTTTTCGCAACGGGTTTGCCGCCAGAACACAGGACCGGTTCTAGATGCCACCAT
GGACTATAAGGACCACGACGGAGACTACAAGGATCATGATATTGATTACAAAGACGATGACGATAAGATG
GCCCCAAAGAAGAAGCGGAAGGTCGGTATCCACGGAGTCCCAGCAGCCGACAAGAAGTACAGCATCGGCC
TGGACATCGGCACCAACTCTGTGGGCTGGGCCGTGATCACCGACGAGTACAAGGTGCCCAGCAAGAAATT
CAAGGTGCTGGGCAACACCGACCGGCACAGCATCAAGAAGAACCTGATCGGAGCCCTGCTGTTCGACAGC
GGCGAAACAGCCGAGGCCACCCGGCTGAAGAGAACCGCCAGAAGAAGATACACCAGACGGAAGAACCGGA
TCTGCTATCTGCAAGAGATCTTCAGCAACGAGATGGCCAAGGTGGACGACAGCTTCTTCCACAGACTGGA
AGAGTCCTTCCTGGTGGAAGAGGATAAGAAGCACGAGCGGCACCCCATCTTCGGCAACATCGTGGACGAG
GTGGCCTACCACGAGAAGTACCCCACCATCTACCACCTGAGAAAGAAACTGGTGGACAGCACCGACAAGG
CCGACCTGCGGCTGATCTATCTGGCCCTGGCCCACATGATCAAGTTCCGGGGCCACTTCCTGATCGAGGG
CGACCTGAACCCCGACAACAGCGACGTGGACAAGCTGTTCATCCAGCTGGTGCAGACCTACAACCAGCTG
TTCGAGGAAAACCCCATCAACGCCAGCGGCGTGGACGCCAAGGCCATCCTGTCTGCCAGACTGAGCAAGA
GCAGACGGCTGGAAAATCTGATCGCCCAGCTGCCCGGCGAGAAGAAGAATGGCCTGTTCGGAAACCTGAT
TGCCCTGAGCCTGGGCCTGACCCCCAACTTCAAGAGCAACTTCGACCTGGCCGAGGATGCCAAACTGCAG
CTGAGCAAGGACACCTACGACGACGACCTGGACAACCTGCTGGCCCAGATCGGCGACCAGTACGCCGACC
TGTTTCTGGCCGCCAAGAACCTGTCCGACGCCATCCTGCTGAGCGACATCCTGAGAGTGAACACCGAGAT
CACCAAGGCCCCCCTGAGCGCCTCTATGATCAAGAGATACGACGAGCACCACCAGGACCTGACCCTGCTG
AAAGCTCTCGTGCGGCAGCAGCTGCCTGAGAAGTACAAAGAGATTTTCTTCGACCAGAGCAAGAACGGCT
ACGCCGGCTACATTGACGGCGGAGCCAGCCAGGAAGAGTTCTACAAGTTCATCAAGCCCATCCTGGAAAA
GATGGACGGCACCGAGGAACTGCTCGTGAAGCTGAACAGAGAGGACCTGCTGCGGAAGCAGCGGACCTTC
GACAACGGCAGCATCCCCCACCAGATCCACCTGGGAGAGCTGCACGCCATTCTGCGGCGGCAGGAAGATT
TTTACCCATTCCTGAAGGACAACCGGGAAAAGATCGAGAAGATCCTGACCTTCCGCATCCCCTACTACGT
GGGCCCTCTGGCCAGGGGAAACAGCAGATTCGCCTGGATGACCAGAAAGAGCGAGGAAACCATCACCCCC
TGGAACTTCGAGGAAGTGGTGGACAAGGGCGCTTCCGCCCAGAGCTTCATCGAGCGGATGACCAACTTCG
ATAAGAACCTGCCCAACGAGAAGGTGCTGCCCAAGCACAGCCTGCTGTACGAGTACTTCACCGTGTATAA
CGAGCTGACCAAAGTGAAATACGTGACCGAGGGAATGAGAAAGCCCGCCTTCCTGAGCGGCGAGCAGAAA
AAGGCCATCGTGGACCTGCTGTTCAAGACCAACCGGAAAGTGACCGTGAAGCAGCTGAAAGAGGACTACT
TCAAGAAAATCGAGTGCTTCGACTCCGTGGAAATCTCCGGCGTGGAAGATCGGTTCAACGCCTCCCTGGG
CACATACCACGATCTGCTGAAAATTATCAAGGACAAGGACTTCCTGGACAATGAGGAAAACGAGGACATT
CTGGAAGATATCGTGCTGACCCTGACACTGTTTGAGGACAGAGAGATGATCGAGGAACGGCTGAAAACCT
ATGCCCACCTGTTCGACGACAAAGTGATGAAGCAGCTGAAGCGGCGGAGATACACCGGCTGGGGCAGGCT
GAGCCGGAAGCTGATCAACGGCATCCGGGACAAGCAGTCCGGCAAGACAATCCTGGATTTCCTGAAGTCC
GACGGCTTCGCCAACAGAAACTTCATGCAGCTGATCCACGACGACAGCCTGACCTTTAAAGAGGACATCC
AGAAAGCCCAGGTGTCCGGCCAGGGCGATAGCCTGCACGAGCACATTGCCAATCTGGCCGGCAGCCCCGC
CATTAAGAAGGGCATCCTGCAGACAGTGAAGGTGGTGGACGAGCTCGTGAAAGTGATGGGCCGGCACAAG
CCCGAGAACATCGTGATCGAAATGGCCAGAGAGAACCAGACCACCCAGAAGGGACAGAAGAACAGCCGCG
AGAGAATGAAGCGGATCGAAGAGGGCATCAAAGAGCTGGGCAGCCAGATCCTGAAAGAACACCCCGTGGA
AAACACCCAGCTGCAGAACGAGAAGCTGTACCTGTACTACCTGCAGAATGGGCGGGATATGTACGTGGAC
CAGGAACTGGACATCAACCGGCTGTCCGACTACGATGTGGACCATATCGTGCCTCAGAGCTTTCTGGCCG
ACGACTCCATCGACAACAAGGTGCTGACCAGAAGCGACAAGAACCGGGGCAAGAGCGACAACGTGCCCTC
CGAAGAGGTCGTGAAGAAGATGAAGAACTACTGGCGGCAGCTGCTGAACGCCAAGCTGATTACCCAGAGA
AAGTTCGACAATCTGACCAAGGCCGAGAGAGGCGGCCTGAGCGAACTGGATAAGGCCGGCTTCATCAAGA
GACAGCTGGTGGAAACCCGGCAGATCACAAAGCACGTGGCACAGATCCTGGACTCCCGGATGAACACTAA
GTACGACGAGAATGACAAGCTGATCCGGGAAGTGAAAGTGATCACCCTGAAGTCCAAGCTGGTGTCCGAT
TTCCGGAAGGATTTCCAGTTTTACAAAGTGCGCGAGATCAACAACTACCACCACGCCCACGACGCCTACC
TGAACGCCGTCGTGGGAACCGCCCTGATCAAAAAGTACCCTGCGCTGGAAAGCGAGTTCGTGTACGGCGA
CTACAAGGTGTACGACGTGCGGAAGATGATCGCCAAGAGCGAGCAGGAAATCGGCAAGGCTACCGCCAAG
TACTTCTTCTACAGCAACATCATGAACTTTTTCAAGACCGAGATTACCCTGGCCAACGGCGAGATCCGGA
AGGCGCCTCTGATCGAGACAAACGGCGAAACCGGGGAGATCGTGTGGGATAAGGGCCGGGATTTTGCCAC
CGTGCGGAAAGTGCTGAGCATGCCCCAAGTGAATATCGTGAAAAAGACCGAGGTGCAGACAGGCGGCTTC
AGCAAAGAGTCTATCCTGCCCAAGAGGAACAGCGATAAGCTGATCGCCAGAAAGAAGGACTGGGACCCTA
AGAAGTACGGCGGCTTCGACAGCCCCACCGTGGCCTATTCTGTGCTGGTGGTGGCCAAAGTGGAAAAGGG
CAAGTCCAAGAAACTGAAGAGTGTGAAAGAGCTGCTGGGGATCACCATCATGGAAAGAAGCAGCTTCGAG
AAGAATCCCATCGACTTTCTGGAAGCCAAGGGCTACAAAGAAGTGAAAAAGGACCTGATCATCAAGCTGC
CTAAGTACTCCCTGTTCGAGCTGGAAAACGGCCGGAAGAGAATGCTGGCCTCTGCCGGCGAACTGCAGAA
GGGAAACGAACTGGCCCTGCCCTCCAAATATGTGAACTTCCTGTACCTGGCCAGCCACTATGAGAAGCTG
AAGGGCTCCCCCGAGGATAATGAGCAGAAACAGCTGTTTGTGGAACAGCACAAGCACTACCTGGACGAGA
TCATCGAGCAGATCAGCGAGTTCTCCAAGAGAGTGATCCTGGCCGACGCTAATCTGGACAAAGTGCTGTC
CGCCTACAACAAGCACCGGGATAAGCCCATCAGAGAGCAGGCCGAGAATATCATCCACCTGTTTACCCTG
ACCAATCTGGGAGCCCCTGCCGCCTTCAAGTACTTTGACACCACCATCGACCGGAAGAGGTACACCAGCA
CCAAAGAGGTGCTGGACGCCACCCTGATCCACCAGAGCATCACCGGCCTGTACGAGACACGGATCGACCT
GTCTCAGCTGGGAGGCGACAAAAGGCCGGCGGCCACGAAAAAGGCCGGCCAGGCAAAAAAGAAAAAGGGA
TCCGGCGCAACAAACTTCTCTCTGCTGAAACAAGCCGGAGATGTCGAAGAGAATCCTGGACCGACCGAGT
ACAAGCCCACGGTGCGCCTCGCCACCCGCGACGACGTCCCCAGGGCCGTACGCACCCTCGCCGCCGCGTT
CGCCGACTACCCCGCCACGCGCCACACCGTCGATCCGGACCGCCACATCGAGCGGGTCACCGAGCTGCAA
GAACTCTTCCTCACGCGCGTCGGGCTCGACATCGGCAAGGTGTGGGTCGCGGACGACGGCGCCGCGGTGG
CGGTCTGGACCACGCCGGAGAGCGTCGAAGCGGGGGCGGTGTTCGCCGAGATCGGCCCGCGCATGGCCGA
GTTGAGCGGTTCCCGGCTGGCCGCGCAGCAACAGATGGAAGGCCTCCTGGCGCCGCACCGGCCCAAGGAG
CCCGCGTGGTTCCTGGCCACCGTCGGAGTCTCGCCCGACCACCAGGGCAAGGGTCTGGGCAGCGCCGTCG
TGCTCCCCGGAGTGGAGGCGGCCGAGCGCGCCGGGGTGCCCGCCTTCCTGGAGACCTCCGCGCCCCGCAA
CCTCCCCTTCTACGAGCGGCTCGGCTTCACCGTCACCGCCGACGTCGAGGTGCCCGAAGGACCGCGCACC
TGGTGCATGACCCGCAAGCCCGGTGCCTGAACGCGTTAAGTCGACAATCAACCTCTGGATTACAAAATTT
GTGAAAGATTGACTGGTATTCTTAACTATGTTGCTCCTTTTACGCTATGTGGATACGCTGCTTTAATGCC
TTTGTATCATGCTATTGCTTCCCGTATGGCTTTCATTTTCTCCTCCTTGTATAAATCCTGGTTGCTGTCT
CTTTATGAGGAGTTGTGGCCCGTTGTCAGGCAACGTGGCGTGGTGTGCACTGTGTTTGCTGACGCAACCC
CCACTGGTTGGGGCATTGCCACCACCTGTCAGCTCCTTTCCGGGACTTTCGCTTTCCCCCTCCCTATTGC
CACGGCGGAACTCATCGCCGCCTGCCTTGCCCGCTGCTGGACAGGGGCTCGGCTGTTGGGCACTGACAAT
TCCGTGGTGTTGTCGGGGAAATCATCGTCCTTTCCTTGGCTGCTCGCCTGTGTTGCCACCTGGATTCTGC
GCGGGACGTCCTTCTGCTACGTCCCTTCGGCCCTCAATCCAGCGGACCTTCCTTCCCGCGGCCTGCTGCC
GGCTCTGCGGCCTCTTCCGCGTCTTCGCCTTCGCCCTCAGACGAGTCGGATCTCCCTTTGGGCCGCCTCC
CCGCGTCGACTTTAAGACCAATGACTTACAAGGCAGCTGTAGATCTTAGCCACTTTTTAAAAGAAAAGGG
GGGACTGGAAGGGCTAATTCACTCCCAACGAAGACAAGATCTGCTTTTTGCTTGTACTGGGTCTCTCTGG
TTAGACCAGATCTGAGCCTGGGAGCTCTCTGGCTAACTAGGGAACCCACTGCTTAAGCCTCAATAAAGCT
TGCCTTGAGTGCTTCAAGTAGTGTGTGCCCGTCTGTTGTGTGACTCTGGTAACTAGAGATCCCTCAGACC
CTTTTAGTCAGTGTGGAAAATCTCTAGCAGGGCCCGTTTAAACCCGCTGATCAGCCTCGACTGTGCCTTC
TAGTTGCCAGCCATCTGTTGTTTGCCCCTCCCCCGTGCCTTCCTTGACCCTGGAAGGTGCCACTCCCACT
GTCCTTTCCTAATAAAATGAGGAAATTGCATCGCATTGTCTGAGTAGGTGTCATTCTATTCTGGGGGGTG
GGGTGGGGCAGGACAGCAAGGGGGAGGATTGGGAAGACAATAGCAGGCATGCTGGGGATGCGGTGGGCTC
TATGGCTTCTGAGGCGGAAAGAACCAGCTGGGGCTCTAGGGGGTATCCCC
[124 nt withheld, positions 9151-9274]
C
[91 nt withheld, positions 9276-9366]
A
[49 nt withheld, positions 9368-9416]
CCTTTGACGTTGGAGTCCACGTTCTTT
[37 nt withheld, positions 9444-9480]
ACCCTATCTCGGTCTATTCTTTTGATTTATAAGGGATTTTGCCGATTTCGGCCTATTGGTTAAAAAATGA
GCTGATTTAACAAAAATTTAACGCGAATTAATTCTGTGGAATGTGTGTCAGTTAGGGTGTGGAAAGTCCC
CAGGCTCCCCAGCAGGCAGAAGTATGCAAAGCATGCATCTCAATTAGTCAGCAACCAGGTGTGGAAAGTC
CCCAGGCTCCCCAGCAGGCAGAAGTATGCAAAGCATGCATCTCAATTAGTCAGCAACCATAGTCCCGCCC
CTAACTCCGCCCATCCCGCCCCTAACTCCGCCCAGTTCCGCCCATTCTCCGCCCCATGGCTGACTAATTT
TTTTTATTTATGCAGAGGCCGAGGCCGCCTCTGCCTCTGAGCTATTCCAGAAGTAGTGAGGAGGCTTTTT
TGGAGGCCTAGGCTTTTGCAAAAAGCTCCCGGGAGCTTGTATATCCATTTTCGGATCTGATCAGCACGTG
TTGACAATTAATCATCGGCATAGTATATCGGCATAGTATAATACGACAAGGTGAGGAACTAAACCATGGC
CAAGTTGACCAGTGCCGTTCCGGTGCTCACCGCGCGCGACGTCGCCGGAGCGGTCGAGTTCTGGACCGAC
CGGCTCGGGTTCTCCCGGGACTTCGTGGAGGACGACTTCGCCGGTGTGGTCCGGGACGACGTGACCCTGT
TCATCAGCGCGGTCCAGGACCAGGTGGTGCCGGACAACACCCTGGCCTGGGTGTGGGTGCGCGGCCTGGA
CGAGCTGTACGCCGAGTGGTCGGAGGTCGTGTCCACGAACTTCCGGGACGCCTCCGGGCCGGCCATGACC
GAGATCGGCGAGCAGCCGTGGGGGCGGGAGTTCGCCCTGCGCGACCCGGCCGGCAACTGCGTGCACTTCG
TGGCCGAGGAGCAGGACTGACACGTGCTACGAGATTTCGATTCCACCGCCGCCTTCTATGAAAGGTTGGG
CTTCGGAATCGTTTTCCGGGACGCCGGCTGGATGATCCTCCAGCGCGGGGATCTCATGCTGGAGTTCTTC
GCCCACCCCAACTTGTTTATTGCAGCTTATAATGGTTACAAATAAAGCAATAGCATCACAAATTTCACAA
ATAAAGCATTTTTTTCACTGCATTCTAGTTGTGGTTTGTCCAAACTCATCAATGTATCTTATCATGTCTG
TATACCGTCGACCTCTAGCTAGAGCTTGGCGTAATCATGGTCATAGCTGTTTCCTGTGTGAAATTGTTAT
CCGCTCACAATTCCACACAACATACGAGCCGGAAGCATAAAGTGTAAAGCCTGGGGTGCCTAATGAGTGA
GCTAACTCACATTAATTGCGTTGCGCTCACTGCCCGCTTTCCAGTCGGGAAACCTGTCGTGCCAGCTGCA
TTAATGAATCGGCCAACGCGCGGGGAGAGGCGGTTTGCGTATTGGGCGCTCTTCCGCTTCCTCGCTCACT
GACTCGCTGCGCTCGGTCGTTCGGCTGCGGCGAGCGGTATCAGCTCACTCAAAGGCGGTAATACGGTTAT
CCACAGAATCAGGGGATAACGCAGGAAAGAACATGTGAGCAAAAGGCCAGCAAAAGGCCAGGAACCGTAA
AAAGGCCGCGTTGCTGGCGTTTTTCCATAGGCTCCGCCCCCCTGACGAGCATCACAAAAATCGACGCTCA
AGTCAGAGGTGGCGAAACCCGACAGGACTATAAAGATACCAGGCGTTTCCCCCTGGAAGCTCCCTCGTGC
GCTCTCCTGTTCCGACCCTGCCGCTTACCGGATACCTGTCCGCCTTTCTCCCTTCGGGAAGCGTGGCGCT
TTCTCATAGCTCACGCTGTAGGTATCTCAGTTCGGTGTAGGTCGTTCGCTCCAAGCTGGGCTGTGTGCAC
GAACCCCCCGTTCAGCCCGACCGCTGCGCCTTATCCGGTAACTATCGTCTTGAGTCCAACCCGGTAAGAC
ACGACTTATCGCCACTGGCAGCAGCCACTGGTAACAGGATTAGCAGAGCGAGGTATGTAGGCGGTGCTAC
AGAGTTCTTGAAGTGGTGGCCTAACTACGGCTACACTAGAAGAACAGTATTTGGTATCTGCGCTCTGCTG
AAGCCAGTTACCTTCGGAAAAAGAGTTGGTAGCTCTTGATCCGGCAAACAAACCACCGCTGGTAGCGGTG
GTTTTTTTGTTTGCAAGCAGCAGATTACGCGCAGAAAAAAAGGATCTCAAGAAGATCCTTTGATCTTTTC
TACGGGGTCTGACGCTCAGTGGAACGAAAACTCACGTTAAGGGATTTTGGTCATGAGATTATCAAAAAGG
ATCTTCACCTAGATCCTTTTAAATTAAAAATGAAGTTTTAAATCAATCTAAAGTATATATGAGTAAACTT
GGTCTGACAGTTACCAATGCTTAATCAGTGAGGCACCTATCTCAGCGATCTGTCTATTTCGTTCATCCAT
AGTTGCCTGACTCCCCGTCGTGTAGATAACTACGATACGGGAGGGCTTACCATCTGGCCCCAGTGCTGCA
ATGATACCGCGAGACCCACGCTCACCGGCTCCAGATTTATCAGCAATAAACCAGCCAGCCGGAAGGGCCG
AGCGCAGAAGTGGTCCTGCAACTTTATCCGCCTCCATCCAGTCTATTAATTGTTGCCGGGAAGCTAGAGT
AAGTAGTTCGCCAGTTAATAGTTTGCGCAACGTTGTTGCCATTGCTACAGGCATCGTGGTGTCACGCTCG
TCGTTTGGTATGGCTTCATTCAGCTCCGGTTCCCAACGATCAAGGCGAGTTACATGATCCCCCATGTTGT
GCAAAAAAGCGGTTAGCTCCTTCGGTCCTCCGATCGTTGTCAGAAGTAAGTTGGCCGCAGTGTTATCACT
CATGGTTATGGCAGCACTGCATAATTCTCTTACTGTCATGCCATCCGTAAGATGCTTTTCTGTGACTGGT
GAGTACTCAACCAAGTCATTCTGAGAATAGTGTATGCGGCGACCGAGTTGCTCTTGCCCGGCGTCAATAC
GGGATAATACCGCGCCACATAGCAGAACTTTAAAAGTGCTCATCATTGGAAAACGTTCTTCGGGGCGAAA
ACTCTCAAGGATCTTACCGCTGTTGAGATCCAGTTCGATGTAACCCACTCGTGCACCCAACTGATCTTCA
GCATCTTTTACTTTCACCAGCGTTTCTGGGTGAGCAAAAACAGGAAGGCAAAATGCCGCAAAAAAGGGAA
TAAGGGCGACACGGAAATGTTGAATACTCATACTCTTCCTTTTTCAATATTATTGAAGCATTTATCAGGG
TTATTGTCTCATGAGCGGATACATATTTGAATGTATTTAGAAAAATAAACAAATAGGGGTTCCGCGCACA
TTTCCCCGAAAAGTGCCACCTGACGTCGACGGATCGGGAGATCTCCCGATCCCCTATGGTGCACTCTCAG
TACAATCTGCTCTGATGCCGCATAGTTAAGCCAGTATCTGCTCCCTGCTTGTGTGTTGGAGGTCGCTGAG
TAGTGCGCGAGCAAAATTTAAGCTACAACAAGGCAAGGCTTGACCGACAATTGCATGAAGAATCTGCTTA
GGGTTAGGCGTTTTGCGCTGCTTCGCGATGTACGGGCCAGATATACGCGTT
Features (pLannotate 1.2.2; 35 found; start..end, strand, type, name):
      1..380     +  enhancer       CMV enhancer: human cytomegalovirus immediate early enhancer
    381..580     +  promoter       CMV promoter: human cytomegalovirus (CMV) immediate early promoter
    598..778     +  LTR            5' LTR (truncated): truncated 5' long terminal repeat (LTR) from HIV-1
    825..950     +  misc_feature   HIV-1 Ψ: packaging signal of human immunodeficiency virus type 1
    934..1297    +  CDS            HIV-1 gag (fragment): gag protein from human immunodeficiency virus 1; gag
   1443..1676    +  misc_feature   RRE: The Rev response element (RRE) of HIV-1 allows for Rev-dependent mRNA export from the nucleus to the cytoplasm.
   2053..2153    +  CDS            Rev (fragment): human immunodeficiency virus 1 (HIV-1) Rev protein; rev; enhances nuclear export of unspliced and incompletely spliced viral mRNAs
   2203..2320    +  misc_feature   cPPT/CTS: central polypurine tract and central termination sequence of HIV-1
   2371..2611    +  promoter       U6 promoter: RNA polymerase III promoter for human U6 snRNA
   2640..2715    +  misc_RNA       gRNA scaffold: guide RNA scaffold for the Streptococcus pyogenes CRISPR/Cas9 system
   2733..2751    +  CDS            small t antigen (fragment): SV40 (simian virus 40) small t antigen
   2777..2988    +  promoter       EF-1α core promoter: core promoter for human elongation factor EF-1α
   3129..4730    +  CDS            Cas9(N): N-terminal portion of Streptococcus pyogenes Cas9 (Zetsche et al., 2015)
   4731..7229    +  CDS            Cas9(C): C-terminal portion of Streptococcus pyogenes Cas9 (Zetsche et al., 2015)
   7230..7277    +  CDS            nucleoplasmin NLS: bipartite nuclear localization signal from nucleoplasmin
   7343..7940    +  CDS            PuroR (fragment): puromycin N-acetyltransferase; pac from Streptomyces; confers resistance to puromycin
   7956..8544    +  misc_feature   WPRE: woodchuck hepatitis virus posttranscriptional regulatory element
   8595..8614    +  misc_feature   cPPT/CTS (fragment): central polypurine tract and central termination sequence of HIV-1
   8616..8849    +  LTR            3' LTR (ΔU3): self-inactivating 3' long terminal repeat (LTR) from HIV-1
   8881..9105    +  polyA_signal   bGH poly(A) signal: bovine growth hormone polyadenylation signal
   9109..9130    +  promoter       SV40 promoter (fragment): SV40 enhancer and early promoter
   9151..9579    +  rep_origin     f1 ori (sequence partly withheld): f1 bacteriophage origin of replication; arrow indicates direction of (+) strand synthesis
   9593..9922    +  promoter       SV40 promoter: SV40 enhancer and early promoter
   9970..10017   +  promoter       EM7 promoter: synthetic bacterial promoter&nbsp
  10036..10410   +  CDS            BleoR: antibiotic-binding protein; Sh ble from Streptoalloteichus hindustanus; confers resistance to bleomycin, phleomycin, and Zeocin™
  10420..10545   +  CDS            ble (fragment): BLE_KLEPN - Experimental evidence at protein level: Swiss-Prot protein existence level 1. Binding protein with a strong affinity to the bleomycin family of antibiotics. Binds to CL990; an antimitotic-antibiotic compound. From Klebsiella pneumoniae.
  10540..10661   +  polyA_signal   SV40 poly(A) signal: SV40 polyadenylation signal
  10732..10754   -  protein_bind   lac operator (fragment): The lac repressor binds to the lac operator to inhibit transcription in E. coli. This inhibition can be relieved by adding lactose or isopropyl-β-D-thiogalactopyranoside (IPTG). lac repressor encoded by lacI
  10758..10788   -  promoter       lac promoter: promoter for the E. coli lac operon
  10803..10824   -  protein_bind   CAP binding site: CAP binding activates transcription in the presence of cAMP. E. coli catabolite activator protein
  10837..10929   -  CDS            lacI (fragment): lac repressor; lacI; The lac repressor binds to the lac operator to inhibit transcription in E. coli. This inhibition can be relieved by adding lactose or isopropyl-β-D-thiogalactopyranoside (IPTG).
  11112..11700   -  rep_origin     ori: high-copy-number ColE1/pMB1/pBR322/pUC origin of replication
  11871..12731   -  CDS            AmpR: β-lactamase; bla; confers resistance to ampicillin, carbenicillin, and related antibiotics
  12732..12836   -  promoter       AmpR promoter: bla
  12895..12947   -  misc_feature   bom (fragment): basis of mobility region from pBR322
