[The description below was written by a language model from this plasmid's Addgene catalogue record and pLannotate feature annotations shown in this document.]
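Description:
Lenti-eCas9-sgMIB1 is an all-in-one, HIV-1-derived lentiviral CRISPR vector for mammalian cells, built on the Lenti-eCas9 backbone and about 13.1 kb in size. It is propagated in E. coli through a high-copy ColE1/pUC-type origin with ampicillin selection (AmpR). The plasmid backbone also carries an f1 origin and an SV40/EM7-driven bleomycin/Zeocin resistance cassette that lies outside the LTRs and so is not part of the packaged genome. The viral portion begins with a CMV enhancer/promoter fused to a truncated 5' LTR, which drives genomic RNA production in packaging cells. This is followed by the Ψ packaging signal with a partial gag fragment, the Rev response element for nuclear export, and the cPPT/CTS. A WPRE and a self-inactivating ΔU3 3' LTR close the transfer cassette, with a bGH polyadenylation signal just downstream.

Two expression units sit between the LTRs. A human U6 RNA polymerase III promoter drives a 20-nt spacer targeting human MIB1, cloned through BsmBI sites and joined to the S. pyogenes gRNA scaffold. Downstream, an EF-1α core promoter expresses S. pyogenes Cas9, which the catalogue entry identifies as the high-specificity eSpCas9(1.1) variant, carrying a C-terminal nucleoplasmin nuclear localization signal. A puromycin N-acetyltransferase coding sequence follows, allowing puromycin selection of transduced cells; the element linking it to Cas9 is not annotated in the feature table. The construct is intended for lentiviral delivery of Cas9 and guide together to disrupt MIB1, which encodes the E3 ubiquitin ligase Mind Bomb 1. The associated publication studied this ligase in adenovirus genome release at the nuclear pore complex.
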