Addgene plasmid #140239: Lenti-eCas9-sgMIB1
Purpose: Lentiviral vector expressing high-specificity eSpCas9(1.1) and a gRNA targeting human MIB1
Depositing lab: Urs Greber. Depositing organization: University of Zurich. Publication: The E3 Ubiquitin Ligase Mind Bomb 1 Controls Adenovirus Genome Release at the Nuclear Pore Complex. Bauer M, Flatt JW, Seiler D, Cardel B, Emmenlauer M, Boucke K, Suomalainen M, Hemmi S, Greber UF. Cell Rep. 2019 Dec 17;29(12):3785-3795.e8. doi: 10.1016/j.celrep.2019.11.064. PubMed 31851912.
Backbone
  Vector backbone: Lenti-eCas9
  Vector type: Mammalian Expression, Lentiviral, CRISPR
  Selectable markers: Puromycin
Growth in bacteria
  Bacterial resistance: Ampicillin, 100 μg/mL
  Growth temperature: 37°C
  Growth strain: NEB Stable
  Copy number: High Copy
Gene/Insert
  Gene/Insert name: sgRNA targeting human MIB1
  gRNA/shRNA sequence: GTTGGCGCTCGGGTAGTGCG
  Species: Synthetic
  Promoter: U6
  Cloning method: Restriction Enzyme; 5′ cloning site BsmbI (unknown if destroyed); 3′ cloning site BsmbI (unknown if destroyed)
  Sequencing primers: 5′ TCTTGGGTAGTTTGCAGTTT
Terms and licenses: Academic/Nonprofit Terms; Industry Terms: Not Available to Industry
How to cite: Lenti-eCas9-sgMIB1 was a gift from Urs Greber (Addgene plasmid # 140239 ; http://n2t.net/addgene:140239 ; RRID:Addgene_140239)
